>Addgene plasmid #239889 | LLP967 | addgene full sequence | sequence record 490756 | Addgene NGS Result
TAGGTGTATTATCCCAGATCTTATCGGAATGGGAAAGTCTGGTAAATCTGGAAATGGTTCTTACAGACTT
TTGGATCATTATAAGTACCTCACAGCTTGGTTCGAACTTCTCAACTTACCTAAGAAGATTATTTTCGTTG
GACACGATTGGGGTGCTTGCTTGGCATTCCATTACTCATACGAACACCAAGATAAGATCAAAGCTATAGT
TCATGCAGAGAGTGTTGTGGATGTGATAGAATCTTGGGATGAGTGGCCAGATATTGAAGAGGATATTGCT
TTGATCAAGTCTGAAGAGGGAGAAAAGATGGTTCTCGAAAATAACTTTTTCGTGGAAACTATGCTTCCTT
CAAAGATTATGAGAAAATTGGAACCAGAAGAGTTTGCTGCATATCTCGAACCTTTCAAGGAAAAAGGAGA
GGTTAGAAGGCCAACACTCAGTTGGCCTAGGGAAATACCATTAGTTAAGGGAGGTAAACCTGATGTTGTG
CAGATCGTGAGAAATTATAACGCTTACCTTAGGGCATCAGATGATTTGCCTAAGATGTTCATCGAGTCAG
ATCCAGGATTTTTCAGTAATGCTATAGTTGAAGGTGCAAAGAAATTTCCAAACACCGAGTTCGTTAAGGT
GAAAGGATTGCATTTCTCACAAGAAGATGCTCCTGATGAGATGGGAAAGTATATTAAGTCTTTTGTTGAA
AGAGTGCTCAAAAACGAGCAGGGTTCTCGATCTGATGCTTCTGAAGTAACGTCAACAAGCTCCCAGTCTG
AGGTATGCACAGTGGAAACGCCAGGTTGTGTTGGTTCTTAAGGTACCCGGCCATGCTAGAGTCCGCAAAA
ATCACCAGTCTCTCTCTACAAATCTATCTCTCTCTATTTTTCTCCAGAATAATGTGTGAGTAGTTCCCAG
ATAAGGGAATTAGGGTTCTTATAGGGTTTCGCTCATGTGTTGAGCATATAAGAAACCCTTAGTATGTATT
TGTATTTGTAAAATACTTCTATCAATAAAATTTCTAATTCCTAAAACCAAAATCCAGTGACCTACTAGTA
ATAAAATATCTTTATTTTCATTACATCTGTGTGTTGGTTTTTTGTGTGAATCGATAGTACTAACATACGC
TCTCCATCAAAACAAAACGAAACAAAACAAACTAGCAAAATAGGCTGTCCCCAGTGCAAGTGCAGGTGCC
AGAACATTTCTCTAGCGCTCTCTAGAGAACCGCAACGTTGAAGGAGCCACTGAGCCGCGGGTTTCTGGAG
TTTAATGAGCTAAGCACATACGTCAGAAACCATTATTGCGCGTTCAAAAGTCGCCTAAGGTCACTATCAG
CTAGCAAATATTTCTTGTCAAAAATGCTCCACTGACGTTCCATAAATTCCCCTCGGTATCCAATTAGAGT
CCATGGATGGAAGACGCCAAAAACATAAAGAAAGGCCCGGCGCCATTCTATCCGCTGGAAGATGGAACCG
CTGGAGAGCAACTGCATAAGGTAAGTTTCTGCTTCTACCTTTGATATATATATAATAATTATCATTAATT
AGTAGTAATATAATATTTCAAATATTTTTTTCAAAATAAAAGAATGTAGTATATAGCAATTGCTTTTCTG
TAGTTTATAAGTGTGTATATTTTAATTTATAACTTTTCTAATATATGACCAAAATTTGTTGATGTGCAGG
CTATGAAGAGATACGCCCTGGTTCCTGGAACAATTGCTTTTACAGATGCACATATCGAGGTGGACATCAC
TTACGCTGAGTACTTCGAAATGTCCGTTCGGTTGGCAGAAGCTATGAAACGATATGGGCTGAATACAAAT
CACAGAATCGTCGTATGCAGTGAAAACTCTCTTCAATTCTTTATGCCGGTGTTGGGCGCGTTATTTATCG
GAGTTGCAGTTGCGCCCGCGAACGACATTTATAATGAACGTGAATTGCTCAACAGTATGGGCATTTCGCA
GCCTACCGTGGTGTTCGTTTCCAAAAAGGGGTTGCAAAAAATTTTGAACGTGCAAAAAAAGCTCCCAATC
ATCCAAAAAATTATTATCATGGATTCTAAAACGGATTACCAGGGATTTCAGTCGATGTACACGTTCGTCA
CATCTCATCTACCTCCCGGTTTTAATGAATACGATTTTGTGCCAGAGTCCTTCGATAGGGACAAGACAAT
TGCACTGATCATGAACTCCTCTGGATCTACTGGTCTGCCTAAAGGTGTCGCTCTGCCTCATAGAACTGCC
TGCGTGAGATTCTCGCATGCCAGAGATCCTATTTTTGGCAATCAAATCATTCCGGATACTGCGATTTTAA
GTGTTGTTCCATTCCATCACGGTTTTGGAATGTTTACTACACTCGGATATTTGATATGTGGATTTCGAGT
CGTCTTAATGTATAGATTTGAAGAAGAGCTGTTTCTGAGGAGCCTTCAGGATTACAAGATTCAAAGTGCG
CTGCTGGTGCCAACCCTATTCTCCTTCTTCGCCAAAAGCACTCTGATTGACAAATACGATTTATCTAATT
TACACGAAATTGCTTCTGGTGGCGCTCCCCTCTCTAAGGAAGTCGGGGAAGCGGTTGCCAAGAGGTTCCA
TCTGCCAGGTATCAGGCAAGGATATGGGCTCACTGAGACTACATCAGCTATTCTGATTACACCCGAGGGG
GATGATAAACCGGGCGCGGTCGGTAAAGTTGTTCCATTTTTTGAAGCGAAGGTTGTGGATCTGGATACCG
GGAAAACGCTGGGCGTTAATCAAAGAGGCGAACTGTGTGTGAGAGGTCCTATGATTATGTCCGGTTATGT
AAACAATCCGGAAGCGACCAACGCCTTGATTGACAAGGATGGATGGCTACATTCTGGAGACATAGCTTAC
TGGGACGAAGACGAACACTTCTTCATCGTTGACCGCCTGAAGTCTCTGATTAAGTACAAAGGCTATCAGG
TGGCTCCCGCTGAATTGGAATCCATCTTGCTCCAACACCCCAACATCTTCGACGCAGGTGTCGCAGGTCT
TCCCGACGATGACGCCGGTGAACTTCCCGCCGCCGTTGTTGTTTTGGAGCACGGAAAGACGATGACGGAA
AAAGAGATCGTGGATTACGTCGCCAGTCAAGTAACAACCGCGAAAAAGTTGCGCGGAGGAGTTGTGTTTG
TGGACGAAGTACCGAAAGGTCTTACCGGAAAACTCGACGCAAGAAAAATCAGAGAGATCCTCATAAAGGC
CAAGAAGGGCGGAAAGATCGCCGTGTAACTCGAGGATCGTTCAAACATTTGGCAATAAAGTTTCTTAAGA
TTGAATCCTGTTGCCGGTCTTGCGACGATTATCATATAATTTCTGTTGAATTACGTTAAGCATGTAATAA
TTAACATGTAATGCATGACGTTATTTATGAGATGGGTTTTTATGATTAGAGTCCCGCAATTATACATTTA
ATACGCGATAGAAAACAAAATATAGCGCGCAAACTAGGATAAATTATCGCGCGCGGTGTCATCTATGTTA
CTAGATCAATAAAATATCTTTATTTTCATTACATCTGTGTGTTGGTTTTTTGTGTGAATCGATAGTACTA
ACATACGCTCTCCATCAAAACAAAACGAAACAAAACAAACTAGCAAAATAGGCTGTCCCCAGTGCAAGTG
CAGGTGCCAGAACATTTCTCTGAGCTCCAGCTTTTGTTCCCTTTAGTGAGGGTTAATTTCGAGCTTGGCG
TAATCATGGTCATAGCTGTTTCCTGTGTGAAATTGTTATCCGCTCACAATTCCACACAACATACGAGCCG
GAAGCATAAAGTGTAAAGCCTGGGGTGCCTAATGAGTGAGCTAACTCACATTAATTGCGTTGCGCTCACT
GCCCGCTTTCCAGTCGGGAAACCTGTCGTGCCAGCTGCATTAATGAATCGGCCAACGCGCGGGGAGAGGC
GGTTTGCGTATTGGGCGCTCTTCCGCTTCCTCGCTCACTGACTCGCTGCGCTCGGTCGTTCGGCTGCGGC
GAGCGGTATCAGCTCACTCAAAGGCGGTAATACGGTTATCCACAGAATCAGGGGATAACGCAGGAAAGAA
CATGTGAGCAAAAGGCCAGCAAAAGGCCAGGAACCGTAAAAAGGCCGCGTTGCTGGCGTTTTTCCATAGG
CTCCGCCCCCCTGACGAGCATCACAAAAATCGACGCTCAAGTCAGAGGTGGCGAAACCCGACAGGACTAT
AAAGATACCAGGCGTTTCCCCCTGGAAGCTCCCTCGTGCGCTCTCCTGTTCCGACCCTGCCGCTTACCGG
ATACCTGTCCGCCTTTCTCCCTTCGGGAAGCGTGGCGCTTTCTCATAGCTCACGCTGTAGGTATCTCAGT
TCGGTGTAGGTCGTTCGCTCCAAGCTGGGCTGTGTGCACGAACCCCCCGTTCAGCCCGACCGCTGCGCCT
TATCCGGTAACTATCGTCTTGAGTCCAACCCGGTAAGACACGACTTATCGCCACTGGCAGCAGCCACTGG
TAACAGGATTAGCAGAGCGAGGTATGTAGGCGGTGCTACAGAGTTCTTGAAGTGGTGGCCTAACTACGGC
TACACTAGAAGAACAGTATTTGGTATCTGCGCTCTGCTGAAGCCAGTTACCTTCGGAAAAAGAGTTGGTA
GCTCTTGATCCGGCAAACAAACCACCGCTGGTAGCGGTGGTTTTTTTGTTTGCAAGCAGCAGATTACGCG
CAGAAAAAAAGGATCTCAAGAAGATCCTTTGATCTTTTCTACGGGGTCTGACGCTCAGTGGAACGAAAAC
TCACGTTAAGGGATTTTGGTCATGAGATTATCAAAAAGGATCTTCACCTAGATCCTTTTAAATTAAAAAT
GAAGTTTTAAATCAATCTAAAGTATATATGAGTAAACTTGGTCTGACAGTTACCAATGCTTAATCAGTGA
GGCACCTATCTCAGCGATCTGTCTATTTCGTTCATCCATAGTTGCCTGACTCCCCGTCGTGTAGATAACT
ACGATACGGGAGGGCTTACCATCTGGCCCCAGTGCTGCAATGATACCGCGAGACCCACGCTCACCGGCTC
CAGATTTATCAGCAATAAACCAGCCAGCCGGAAGGGCCGAGCGCAGAAGTGGTCCTGCAACTTTATCCGC
CTCCATCCAGTCTATTAATTGTTGCCGGGAAGCTAGAGTAAGTAGTTCGCCAGTTAATAGTTTGCGCAAC
GTTGTTGCCATTGCTACAGGCATCGTGGTGTCACGCTCGTCGTTTGGTATGGCTTCATTCAGCTCCGGTT
CCCAACGATCAAGGCGAGTTACATGATCCCCCATGTTGTGCAAAAAAGCGGTTAGCTCCTTCGGTCCTCC
GATCGTTGTCAGAAGTAAGTTGGCCGCAGTGTTATCACTCATGGTTATGGCAGCACTGCATAATTCTCTT
ACTGTCATGCCATCCGTAAGATGCTTTTCTGTGACTGGTGAGTACTCAACCAAGTCATTCTGAGAATAGT
GTATGCGGCGACCGAGTTGCTCTTGCCCGGCGTCAATACGGGATAATACCGCGCCACATAGCAGAACTTT
AAAAGTGCTCATCATTGGAAAACGTTCTTCGGGGCGAAAACTCTCAAGGATCTTACCGCTGTTGAGATCC
AGTTCGATGTAACCCACTCGTGCACCCAACTGATCTTCAGCATCTTTTACTTTCACCAGCGTTTCTGGGT
GAGCAAAAACAGGAAGGCAAAATGCCGCAAAAAAGGGAATAAGGGCGACACGGAAATGTTGAATACTCAT
ACTCTTCCTTTTTCAATATTATTGAAGCATTTATCAGGGTTATTGTCTCATGAGCGGATACATATTTGAA
TGTATTTAGAAAAATAAACAAATAGGGGTTCCGCGCACATTTCCCCGAAAAGTGCCACCTAAATTGTAAG
CGTTAATATTTTGTTAAAATTCGCGTTAAATTTTTGTTAAATCAGCTCATTTTTTAACCAATAGGCCGAA
ATCGGCAAAATCCCTTATAAATCAAAAGAATAGACCGAGATAGGGT
[37 nt withheld, positions 5997-6033]
AAAGAACGTGGACTCCAACGTCAAAGG
[49 nt withheld, positions 6061-6109]
T
[91 nt withheld, positions 6111-6201]
G
[124 nt withheld, positions 6203-6326]
CCCATTCGCCATTCAGGCTGCGCAACTGTTGGGAAGGGCGATCGGTGCGGGCCTCTTCGCTATTACGCCA
GCTGGCGAAAGGGGGATGTGCTGCAAGGCGATTAAGTTGGGTAACGCCAGGGTTTTCCCAGTCACGACGT
TGTAAAACGACGGCCAGTGAATTGTAATACGACTCACTATAGGGCGAATTGGGTACAAGCTTGATCATGC
CGAATTCCGAACGCGTTTGAGACTTTTCAACAAAGGGTAATATCGGGAAACCTCCTCGGATTCCATTGCC
CAGCTATCTGTCACTTCATCAAAAGGACAGTAGAAAAGGAAGGTGGCACCTACAAATGCCATCATTGCGA
TAAAGGAAAGGCTATCGTTCAAGATGCCTCTGCCGACAGTGGTCCCAAAGATGGACCCCCACCCACGAGG
AGCATCGTGGAAAAAGAAGACGTTCCAACCACGTCTTCAAAGCAAGTGGATTGATGTGATATCTCCACTG
ACGTAAGGGATGACGCACAATCCCACGTCAGCATCCCCCCCACAACTGGTATATAAGGCCTCCAACATGT
TCGGGCTGGGACGGATCCGTCGACATAACTGCAGATGACTTCAAAGGTGTATGATCCTGAGCAGGTAAGT
TTCTGCTTCTACCTTTGATATATATATAATAATTATCATTAATTAGTAGTAATATAATATTTCAAATATT
TTTTTCAAAATAAAAGAATGTAGTATATAGCAATTGCTTTTCTGTAGTTTATAAGTGTGTATATTTTAAT
TTATAACTTTTCTAATATATGACCAAAATTTGTTGATGTGCAGAGAAAAAGAATGATAACTGGTCCACAA
TGGTGGGCAAGATGTAAACAGATGAACGTGCTTGATTCTTTCATTAATTACTACGATTCAGAAAAGCACG
CTGAGAATGCAGTTATCTTTCTTCACGGAAACGCTGCATCTTCATATTTGTGGAGACATGTTGTGCCTCA
CATTGAACCAGTGGC
Features (pLannotate 1.2.2; 25 found; start..end, strand, type, name):
    728..802     +  CDS            DREB2A (fragment): DRE2A_ARATH - Also known as ERF045. Experimental evidence at protein level: Swiss-Prot protein existence level 1. Transcriptional activator that binds specifically to the DNA sequence 5'-[AG]CCGAC-3'. Binding to the C-repeat/DRE element mediates high salinity- and dehydration-inducible transcription. From Arabidopsis thaliana (Mouse-ear cress).
    879..1038    +  polyA_signal   CaMV poly(A) signal (fragment): cauliflower mosaic virus polyadenylation signal
   1050..1098    +  polyA_signal   poly(A) signal: synthetic polyadenylation signal
   1112..1203    +  misc_feature   pause site: RNA polymerase II transcriptional pause signal from the human α2 globin gene
   1217..1396    +  promoter       NOS promoter: nopaline synthase promoter
   1407..1491    +  CDS            luciferase (fragment): firefly luciferase; luc+; enhanced luc+ version of the luciferase gene
   1491..1679    +  intron         IV2 intron: modified second intron of the potato ST-LS1 gene (Vancanneyt et al., 1990)
   1678..3248    +  CDS            luciferase (fragment): firefly luciferase; luc+; enhanced luc+ version of the luciferase gene
   3255..3507    +  terminator     NOS terminator: nopaline synthase terminator and poly(A) signal
   3508..3556    +  polyA_signal   poly(A) signal: synthetic polyadenylation signal
   3570..3661    +  misc_feature   pause site: RNA polymerase II transcriptional pause signal from the human α2 globin gene
   3680..3698    -  promoter       T3 promoter: promoter for bacteriophage T3 RNA polymerase
   3743..3759    -  protein_bind   lac operator: The lac repressor binds to the lac operator to inhibit transcription in E. coli. This inhibition can be relieved by adding lactose or isopropyl-β-D-thiogalactopyranoside (IPTG). lac repressor encoded by lacI
   3767..3797    -  promoter       lac promoter: promoter for the E. coli lac operon
   3812..3833    -  protein_bind   CAP binding site: CAP binding activates transcription in the presence of cAMP. E. coli catabolite activator protein
   3846..3938    -  CDS            lacI (fragment): lac repressor; lacI; The lac repressor binds to the lac operator to inhibit transcription in E. coli. This inhibition can be relieved by adding lactose or isopropyl-β-D-thiogalactopyranoside (IPTG).
   4121..4709    -  rep_origin     ori: high-copy-number ColE1/pMB1/pBR322/pUC origin of replication
   4880..5740    -  CDS            AmpR: β-lactamase; bla; confers resistance to ampicillin, carbenicillin, and related antibiotics
   5741..5845    -  promoter       AmpR promoter: bla
   5898..6326    -  rep_origin     f1 ori (sequence partly withheld): f1 bacteriophage origin of replication; arrow indicates direction of (+) strand synthesis
   6331..6488    -  CDS            lacZα (fragment): LacZα fragment of β-galactosidase; lacZ fragment
   6491..6509    +  promoter       T7 promoter: promoter for bacteriophage T7 RNA polymerase
   6554..6842    +  promoter       CaMV 35S promoter (fragment): strong constitutive promoter from cauliflower mosaic virus
   6951..7139    +  intron         IV2 intron: modified second intron of the potato ST-LS1 gene (Vancanneyt et al., 1990)
   7137..721     +  CDS            LUCI_RENRE (across the origin): Experimental evidence at protein level: Swiss-Prot protein existence level 1. Upon binding the substrate, the enzyme catalyzes an oxygenation, producing a very short-lived hydroperoxide that cyclizes into a dioxetanone structure, which collapses, releasing a CO(2) molecule. The spontaneous breakdown of the dioxetanone releases the energy (about 50 kcal/mole) that is necessary to generate the excited state of the coelenteramide product, which is the singlet form of the monoanion. In vivo the product undergoes the process of nonradiative energy transfer to an accessory protein, a green fluoresce
