[The description below was written by a language model from this plasmid's Addgene catalogue record and pLannotate feature annotations shown in this document.]
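Description:
LLP967 is a 7.3 kb dual-luciferase reporter plasmid for plant synthetic biology, built on the pBluescript SK(+) backbone. It is propagated in E. coli as a high-copy plasmid through its ColE1/pUC-type origin and selected with ampicillin via the β-lactamase gene. The backbone also retains the f1 phage origin, the T7 and T3 promoters, and remnants of the lac promoter/operator and lacZα region. No plant selectable marker, T-DNA borders or plant replication element are annotated, so the plasmid appears suited to direct, transient delivery into plant cells rather than Agrobacterium-mediated transformation, although the record does not state the delivery method.

The payload consists of two expression units in the same orientation. In the first, an engineered promoter called CaMV 35S-SynPro-02, detected in the annotation as a partial CaMV 35S promoter, drives Renilla luciferase. This coding sequence is interrupted by the potato ST-LS1 IV2 intron, which prevents functional expression in bacteria, and carries a C-terminal PEST degradation tag that shortens reporter half-life so the signal follows changes in promoter activity. A short stretch immediately after the Renilla sequence is annotated as a DREB2A fragment and probably corresponds to this PEST element, though the record does not confirm this. The unit ends with a CaMV poly(A) signal followed by a synthetic poly(A) signal and an RNA polymerase II pause site, which insulate it from the downstream cassette. The second unit expresses intron-containing firefly luciferase from the NOS promoter with a NOS terminator and the same insulating elements, providing a constitutive normalisation control. The associated work concerns CRISPRi-based gene circuits in plants, so the Renilla-to-firefly ratio presumably reports repression of the synthetic promoter, although the record does not describe its specific target sites.
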