Addgene plasmid #239889: LLP967
Purpose: CaMV 35S-SynPro-02 engineered promoter driving the expression of Renilla luciferase
Depositing lab: Ryan Lister. Depositing organization: University of Western Australia. Publication: CRISPRi-based circuits to control gene expression in plants. Khan MA, Herring G, Zhu JY, Oliva M, Fourie E, Johnston B, Zhang Z, Potter J, Pineda L, Pflueger J, Swain T, Pflueger C, Lloyd JPB, Secco D, Small I, Kidd BN, Lister R. Nat Biotechnol. 2025 Mar;43(3):416-430. doi: 10.1038/s41587-024-02236-w. Epub 2024 May 20. PubMed 38769424.
Backbone
  Vector backbone: pBluescript SK(+)
  Vector type: Synthetic Biology
Growth in bacteria
  Bacterial resistance: Ampicillin, 100 μg/mL
  Growth temperature: 30°C
  Growth strain: DH5alpha
  Copy number: High Copy
Gene/Insert
  Gene/Insert name: CaMV 35S-SynPro-02::Rluc (alt name: Other genes: NOS::Fluc)
  Species: Synthetic
  Mutation: N/A
  Tag / fusion protein: PEST on C-terminus of Rluc (C terminal on insert)
  Cloning method: Restriction Enzyme; 5′ cloning site Unknown (unknown if destroyed)
Terms and licenses: Academic/Nonprofit Terms; Industry Terms: Not Available to Industry
How to cite: LLP967 was a gift from Ryan Lister (Addgene plasmid # 239889 ; http://n2t.net/addgene:239889 ; RRID:Addgene_239889)
